Addgene plasmid #46825: psd44-G12QL
Purpose: expression of mutant G protein alpha 12 in mammalian cells
Depositing lab: Agnese Mariotti. Depositing organization: Universite de Lausanne (UNIL).
Backbone
  Vector backbone: psd44
  Backbone manufacturer: Dr. Richard Iggo, University of St Andrews, Edinburgh, UK
  Backbone size w/o insert (bp): 9195
  Total vector size (bp): 10380
  Modifications to backbone: pRRLSIN.cPPT.PGK-GFP.WPRE (Addgene plasmid #12252) under control of the PGK promoter.
  Vector type: Mammalian Expression, Lentiviral
  Selectable markers: Puromycin
Growth in bacteria
  Bacterial resistance: Ampicillin, 100 μg/mL
  Growth temperature: 37°C
  Growth strain: DH5alpha
  Copy number: Low Copy
Gene/Insert
  Gene/Insert name: GNA12 (alt names: RMP; guanine nucleotide binding protein (G protein) alpha 12)
  Species: H. sapiens (human)
  Insert size (bp): 1185
  Mutation: Q231L (the mutation reduces GTPase activity resulting in a constitutively active phenotype)
  Entrez Gene: GNA12 (a.k.a. HG1M1, NNX3, RMP, gep)
  Promoter: PGK
  Cloning method: Restriction Enzyme; 5′ cloning site BamHI (not destroyed); 3′ cloning site NheI (not destroyed)
  Sequencing primers: 5′ hPGK-F
Terms and licenses: Academic/Nonprofit Terms; Industry Terms: Not Available to Industry
Depositor comments: cDNA to make this plasmid was obtained from www.cdna.org (ID GNA12000C0).
How to cite: psd44-G12QL was a gift from Agnese Mariotti (Addgene plasmid # 46825 ; http://n2t.net/addgene:46825 ; RRID:Addgene_46825)
