[The description below was written by a language model from this plasmid's Addgene catalogue record and pLannotate feature annotations shown in this document.]
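Description:
psd44-G12QL is a third-generation, self-inactivating HIV-1-based lentiviral transfer plasmid for expressing a constitutively active mutant of human G protein alpha 12 (GNA12) in mammalian cells. The psd44 backbone derives from pRRLSIN.cPPT.PGK-GFP.WPRE. In bacteria it is maintained through a ColE1/pUC-type origin with ampicillin resistance, although the catalogue lists it as low copy. An f1 origin and remnants of lacZα and lac regulatory sequence are also present.

The viral genome is transcribed from a chimeric RSV promoter fused to a truncated 5' LTR, which makes genomic RNA production independent of Tat. This is followed by the Ψ packaging signal with a partial gag sequence, the Rev response element for nuclear export of unspliced RNA, and the cPPT/CTS, which aids nuclear import of the pre-integration complex. Two internal cassettes follow. An SV40 early promoter drives puromycin N-acetyltransferase for selection of transduced cells. The human PGK promoter drives the GNA12 coding sequence, which was cloned between BamHI and NheI sites. A WPRE downstream boosts transcript stability and expression, and the ΔU3 3' LTR inactivates the viral promoter after integration. The insert carries Q231L, which reduces GTPase activity and so keeps the protein in its active state. No epitope tag or reporter is annotated.

Two discrepancies are worth noting. The sequenced record is 9,648 nt, shorter than the 10,380 bp catalogue total. It also contains an IS1 bacterial insertion element between the lac promoter and lac operator in the backbone, outside the LTR-flanked region, which is probably a propagation artefact. The construct suits stable, puromycin-selectable expression of activated Gα12, for example to study its Rho-linked signalling.
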