Features (pLannotate 1.2.2; 30 found; start..end, strand, type, name):
      1..511     +  promoter       hPGK promoter: human phosphoglycerate kinase 1 promoter
    514..534     -  misc_feature   MCS (fragment): multiple cloning site
    538..1680    +  CDS            GNA12: GNA12_HUMAN - Experimental evidence at protein level: Swiss-Prot protein existence level 1. Guanine nucleotide-binding proteins (G proteins) are involved as modulators or transducers in various transmembrane signaling systems (PubMed:22609986, PubMed:15525651, PubMed:15240885, PubMed:17565996, PubMed:12515866, PubMed:16787920, PubMed:16705036, PubMed:23762476, PubMed:27084452). Activates effector molecule RhoA by binding and activating RhoGEFs (ARHGEF12/LARG) (PubMed:15240885, PubMed:12515866, PubMed:16202387). GNA12-dependent Rho signaling subsequently regulates transcription factor AP-1 (act
   1684..1711    -  misc_feature   MCS (fragment): multiple cloning site
   1744..2332    +  misc_feature   WPRE: woodchuck hepatitis virus posttranscriptional regulatory element
   2349..2417    +  CDS            nef (fragment): NEF_HV1Z2 - Experimental evidence at protein level: Swiss-Prot protein existence level 1. Extracellular Nef protein targets CD4(+) T-lymphocytes for apoptosis by interacting with CXCR4 surface receptors. From Human immunodeficiency virus type 1 group M subtype D (isolate Z2/CDC-Z34) (HIV-1).
   2419..2652    +  LTR            3' LTR (ΔU3): self-inactivating 3' long terminal repeat (LTR) from HIV-1
   2724..2845    +  polyA_signal   SV40 poly(A) signal: SV40 polyadenylation signal
   2885..3020    +  rep_origin     SV40 ori: SV40 origin of replication
   3041..3059    -  promoter       T7 promoter: promoter for bacteriophage T7 RNA polymerase
   3067..3222    +  CDS            lacZα (fragment): LacZα fragment of β-galactosidase; lacZ fragment
   3227..3682    +  rep_origin     f1 ori (sequence partly withheld): f1 bacteriophage origin of replication; arrow indicates direction of (+) strand synthesis
   3708..3812    +  promoter       AmpR promoter: bla
   3813..4673    +  CDS            AmpR: β-lactamase; bla; confers resistance to ampicillin, carbenicillin, and related antibiotics
   4844..5432    +  rep_origin     ori: high-copy-number ColE1/pMB1/pBR322/pUC origin of replication
   5615..5707    +  CDS            lacI (fragment): lac repressor; lacI; The lac repressor binds to the lac operator to inhibit transcription in E. coli. This inhibition can be relieved by adding lactose or isopropyl-β-D-thiogalactopyranoside (IPTG).
   5720..5741    +  protein_bind   CAP binding site: CAP binding activates transcription in the presence of cAMP. E. coli catabolite activator protein
   5756..5786    +  promoter       lac promoter: promoter for the E. coli lac operon
   5787..6554    -  mobile_element IS1: prokaryotic transposable element IS1
   6571..6587    +  protein_bind   lac operator: The lac repressor binds to the lac operator to inhibit transcription in E. coli. This inhibition can be relieved by adding lactose or isopropyl-β-D-thiogalactopyranoside (IPTG). lac repressor encoded by lacI
   6677..6903    +  promoter       RSV promoter: Rous sarcoma virus enhancer/promoter
   6904..7084    +  LTR            5' LTR (truncated): truncated 5' long terminal repeat (LTR) from HIV-1
   7131..7256    +  misc_feature   HIV-1 Ψ: packaging signal of human immunodeficiency virus type 1
   7240..7603    +  CDS            HIV-1 gag (fragment): gag protein from human immunodeficiency virus 1; gag
   7749..7982    +  misc_feature   RRE: The Rev response element (RRE) of HIV-1 allows for Rev-dependent mRNA export from the nucleus to the cytoplasm.
   8359..8459    +  CDS            Rev (fragment): human immunodeficiency virus 1 (HIV-1) Rev protein; rev; enhances nuclear export of unspliced and incompletely spliced viral mRNAs
   8478..8595    +  misc_feature   cPPT/CTS: central polypurine tract and central termination sequence of HIV-1
   8612..8941    +  promoter       SV40 promoter: SV40 enhancer and early promoter
   8951..9550    +  CDS            PuroR: puromycin N-acetyltransferase; pac from Streptomyces alboniger; confers resistance to puromycin
   9623..9646    -  misc_feature   MCS (fragment): pBluescript multiple cloning site
>Addgene plasmid #46825 | psd44-G12QL | addgene full sequence | sequence record 410918 | Addgene NGS Result
GGGGTTGGGGTTGCGCCTTTTCCAAGGCAGCCCTGGGTTTGCGCAGGGACGCGGCTGCTCTGGGCGTGGT
TCCGGGAAACGCAGCGGCGCCGACCCTGGGTCTCGCACATTCTTCACGTCCGTTCGCAGCGTCACCCGGA
TCTTCGCCGCTACCCTTGTGGGCCCCCCGGCGACGCTTCCTGCTCCGCCCCTAAGTCGGGAAGGTTCCTT
GCGGTTCGCGGCGTGCCGGACGTGACAAACGGAAGCCGCACGTCTCACTAGTACCCTCGCAGACGGACAG
CGCCAGGGAGCAATGGCAGCGCGCCGACCGCGATGGGCTGTGGCCAATAGCGGCTGCTCAGCAGGGCGCG
CCGAGAGCAGCGGCCGGGAAGGGGCGGTGCGGGAGGCGGGGTGTGGGGCGGTAGTGTGGGCCCTGTTCCT
GCCCGCGCGGTGTTCCGCATTCTGCAAGCCTCCGGAGCGCACGTCGGCAGTCGGCTCCCTCGTTGACCGA
ATCACCGACCTCTCTCCCCAGGGGGATCCCGGGCCCGCGGTACCACCATGTCCGGGGTGGTGCGGACCCT
CAGCCGCTGCCTGCTGCCGGCCGAGGCCGGCGGGGCCCGCGAGCGCAGGGCGGGCAGCGGCGCGCGCGAC
GCGGAGCGCGAGGCCCGGAGGCGTAGCCGCGACATCGACGCGCTGCTGGCCCGCGAGCGGCGCGCGGTCC
GGCGCCTGGTGAAGATCCTGCTGCTGGGCGCGGGCGAGAGCGGCAAGTCCACGTTCCTCAAGCAGATGCG
CATCATCCACGGCCGCGAGTTCGACCAGAAGGCGCTGCTGGAGTTCCGCGACACCATCTTCGACAACATC
CTCAAGGGCTCAAGGGTTCTTGTTGATGCACGAGATAAGCTTGGCATTCCTTGGCAGTATTCTGAAAATG
AGAAGCATGGGATGTTCCTGATGGCCTTCGAGAACAAGGCGGGGCTGCCTGTGGAGCCGGCCACCTTCCA
GCTGTACGTCCCGGCCCTGAGCGCACTCTGGAGGGATTCTGGCATCAGGGAGGCTTTCAGCCGGAGAAGC
GAGTTTCAGCTGGGGGAGTCGGTGAAGTACTTCCTGGACAACTTGGACCGGATCGGCCAGCTGAATTACT
TTCCTAGTAAGCAAGATATCCTGCTGGCTAGGAAAGCCACCAAGGGAATTGTGGAGCATGACTTCGTTAT
TAAGAAGATCCCCTTTAAGATGGTGGATGTGGGCGGCCTGCGGTCCCAGCGCCAGAAGTGGTTCCAGTGC
TTCGACGGGATCACGTCCATCCTGTTCATGGTCTCCTCCAGCGAGTACGACCAGGTCCTCATGGAGGACA
GGCGCACCAACCGGCTGGTGGAGTCCATGAACATCTTCGAGACCATCGTCAACAACAAGCTCTTCTTCAA
CGTCTCCATCATTCTCTTCCTCAACAAGATGGACCTCCTGGTGGAGAAGGTGAAGACCGTGAGCATCAAG
AAGCACTTCCCGGACTTCAGGGGCGACCCGCACAGGCTGGAGGACGTCCAGCGCTACCTGGTCCAGTGCT
TCGACAGGAAGAGACGGAACCGCAGCAAGCCACTCTTCCACCACTTCACCACCGCCATCGACACCGAGAA
CGTCCGCTTCGTGTTCCATGCTGTGAAAGACACCATCCTGCAGGAGAACCTGAAGGACATCATGCTGCAG
TGACTCGAGATCTGAGTCCGGTAGCGCTAGCTGATCACCCGGGGGCCGGCCTGTACAGTCGACAATCAAC
CTCTGGATTACAAAATTTGTGAAAGATTGACTGGTATTCTTAACTATGTTGCTCCTTTTACGCTATGTGG
ATACGCTGCTTTAATGCCTTTGTATCATGCTATTGCTTCCCGTATGGCTTTCATTTTCTCCTCCTTGTAT
AAATCCTGGTTGCTGTCTCTTTATGAGGAGTTGTGGCCCGTTGTCAGGCAACGTGGCGTGGTGTGCACTG
TGTTTGCTGACGCAACCCCCACTGGTTGGGGCATTGCCACCACCTGTCAGCTCCTTTCCGGGACTTTCGC
TTTCCCCCTCCCTATTGCCACGGCGGAACTCATCGCCGCCTGCCTTGCCCGCTGCTGGACAGGGGCTCGG
CTGTTGGGCACTGACAATTCCGTGGTGTTGTCGGGGAAGCTGACGTCCTTTCCATGGCTGCTCGCCTGTG
TTGCCACCTGGATTCTGCGCGGGACGTCCTTCTGCTACGTCCCTTCGGCCCTCAATCCAGCGGACCTTCC
TTCCCGCGGCCTGCTGCCGGCTCTGCGGCCTCTTCCGCGTCTTCGCCTTCGCCCTCAGACGAGTCGGATC
TCCCTTTGGGCCGCCTCCCCGCCTGGAATTCGAGCTCGGTACCTTTAAGACCAATGACTTACAAGGCAGC
TGTAGATCTTAGCCACTTTTTAAAAGAAAAGGGGGGACTGGAAGGGCTAATTCACTCCCAACGAAGACAA
GATCTGCTTTTTGCTTGTACTGGGTCTCTCTGGTTAGACCAGATCTGAGCCTGGGAGCTCTCTGGCTAAC
TAGGGAACCCACTGCTTAAGCCTCAATAAAGCTTGCCTTGAGTGCTTCAAGTAGTGTGTGCCCGTCTGTT
GTGTGACTCTGGTAACTAGAGATCCCTCAGACCCTTTTAGTCAGTGTGGAAAATCTCTAGCAGTAGTAGT
TCATGTCATCTTATTATTCAGTATTTATAACTTGCAAAGAAATGAATATCAGAGAGTGAGAGGAACTTGT
TTATTGCAGCTTATAATGGTTACAAATAAAGCAATAGCATCACAAATTTCACAAATAAAGCATTTTTTTC
ACTGCATTCTAGTTGTGGTTTGTCCAAACTCATCAATGTATCTTATCATGTCTGGCTCTAGCTATCCCGC
CCCTAACTCCGCCCATCCCGCCCCTAACTCCGCCCAGTTCCGCCCATTCTCCGCCCCATGGCTGACTAAT
TTTTTTTATTTATGCAGAGGCCGAGGCCGCCTCGGCCTCTGAGCTATTCCAGAAGTAGTGAGGAGGCTTT
TTTGGAGGCCTAGGGACGTACCCAATTCGCCCTATAGTGAGTCGTATTACGCGCGCTCACTGGCCGTCGT
TTTACAACGTCGTGACTGGGAAAACCCTGGCGTTACCCAACTTAATCGCCTTGCAGCACATCCCCCTTTC
GCCAGCTGGCGTAATAGCGAAGAGGCCCGCACCGATCGCCCTTCCCAACAGTTGCGCAGCCTGAATGGCG
AATGGG
[124 nt withheld, positions 3227-3350]
C
[59 nt withheld, positions 3352-3410]
ATTACGGCACCTCGACCCCAAAAAACTTGATTA
[49 nt withheld, positions 3444-3492]
CCTTTGACGTTGGAGTCCACGTTCTTT
[37 nt withheld, positions 3520-3556]
ACCCTATCTCGGTCTATTCTTTTGATTTATAAGGGATTTTGCCGATTTCGGCCTATTGGTTAAAAAATGA
GCTGATTTAACAAAAATTTAACGCGAATTTTAACAAAATATTAACGCTTACAATTTAGGTGGCACTTTTC
GGGGAAATGTGCGCGGAACCCCTATTTGTTTATTTTTCTAAATACATTCAAATATGTATCCGCTCATGAG
ACAATAACCCTGATAAATGCTTCAATAATATTGAAAAAGGAAGAGTATGAGTATTCAACATTTCCGTGTC
GCCCTTATTCCCTTTTTTGCGGCATTTTGCCTTCCTGTTTTTGCTCACCCAGAAACGCTGGTGAAAGTAA
AAGATGCTGAAGATCAGTTGGGTGCACGAGTGGGTTACATCGAACTGGATCTCAACAGCGGTAAGATCCT
TGAGAGTTTTCGCCCCGAAGAACGTTTTCCAATGATGAGCACTTTTAAAGTTCTGCTATGTGGCGCGGTA
TTATCCCGTATTGACGCCGGGCAAGAGCAACTCGGTCGCCGCATACACTATTCTCAGAATGACTTGGTTG
AGTACTCACCAGTCACAGAAAAGCATCTTACGGATGGCATGACAGTAAGAGAATTATGCAGTGCTGCCAT
AACCATGAGTGATAACACTGCGGCCAACTTACTTCTGACAACGATCGGAGGACCGAAGGAGCTAACCGCT
TTTTTGCACAACATGGGGGATCATGTAACTCGCCTTGATCGTTGGGAACCGGAGCTGAATGAAGCCATAC
CAAACGACGAGCGTGACACCACGATGCCTGTAGCAATGGCAACAACGTTGCGCAAACTATTAACTGGCGA
ACTACTTACTCTAGCTTCCCGGCAACAATTAATAGACTGGATGGAGGCGGATAAAGTTGCAGGACCACTT
CTGCGCTCGGCCCTTCCGGCTGGCTGGTTTATTGCTGATAAATCTGGAGCCGGTGAGCGTGGGTCTCGCG
GTATCATTGCAGCACTGGGGCCAGATGGTAAGCCCTCCCGTATCGTAGTTATCTACACGACGGGGAGTCA
GGCAACTATGGATGAACGAAATAGACAGATCGCTGAGATAGGTGCCTCACTGATTAAGCATTGGTAACTG
TCAGACCAAGTTTACTCATATATACTTTAGATTGATTTAAAACTTCATTTTTAATTTAAAAGGATCTAGG
TGAAGATCCTTTTTGATAATCTCATGACCAAAATCCCTTAACGTGAGTTTTCGTTCCACTGAGCGTCAGA
CCCCGTAGAAAAGATCAAAGGATCTTCTTGAGATCCTTTTTTTCTGCGCGTAATCTGCTGCTTGCAAACA
AAAAAACCACCGCTACCAGCGGTGGTTTGTTTGCCGGATCAAGAGCTACCAACTCTTTTTCCGAAGGTAA
CTGGCTTCAGCAGAGCGCAGATACCAAATACTGTTCTTCTAGTGTAGCCGTAGTTAGGCCACCACTTCAA
GAACTCTGTAGCACCGCCTACATACCTCGCTCTGCTAATCCTGTTACCAGTGGCTGCTGCCAGTGGCGAT
AAGTCGTGTCTTACCGGGTTGGACTCAAGACGATAGTTACCGGATAAGGCGCAGCGGTCGGGCTGAACGG
GGGGTTCGTGCACACAGCCCAGCTTGGAGCGAACGACCTACACCGAACTGAGATACCTACAGCGTGAGCT
ATGAGAAAGCGCCACGCTTCCCGAAGGGAGAAAGGCGGACAGGTATCCGGTAAGCGGCAGGGTCGGAACA
GGAGAGCGCACGAGGGAGCTTCCAGGGGGAAACGCCTGGTATCTTTATAGTCCTGTCGGGTTTCGCCACC
TCTGACTTGAGCGTCGATTTTTGTGATGCTCGTCAGGGGGGCGGAGCCTATGGAAAAACGCCAGCAACGC
GGCCTTTTTACGGTTCCTGGCCTTTTGCTGGCCTTTTGCTCACATGTTCTTTCCTGCGTTATCCCCTGAT
TCTGTGGATAACCGTATTACCGCCTTTGAGTGAGCTGATACCGCTCGCCGCAGCCGAACGACCGAGCGCA
GCGAGTCAGTGAGCGAGGAAGCGGAAGAGCGCCCAATACGCAAACCGCCTCTCCCCGCGCGTTGGCCGAT
TCATTAATGCAGCTGGCACGACAGGTTTCCCGACTGGAAAGCGGGCAGTGAGCGCAACGCAATTAATGTG
AGTTAGCTCACTCATTAGGCACCCCAGGCTTTACACTTTATGCTTCCGGCTCGTATGTTGGGTAATGACT
CCAACTTATTGATAGTGTTTTATGTTCAGATAATGCCCGATGACTTTGTCATGCAGCTCCACCGATTTTG
AGAACGACAGCGACTTCCGTCCCAGCCGTGCCAGGTGCTGCCTCAGATTCAGGTTATGCCGCTCAATTCG
CTGCGTATATCGCTTGCTGATTACGTGCAGCTTTCCCTTCAGGCGGGATTCATACAGCGGCCAGCCATCC
GTCATCCATATCACCACGTCAAAGGGTGACAGCAGGCTCATAAGACGCCCCAGCGTCGCCATAGTGCGTT
CACCGAATACGTGCGCAACAACCGTCTTCCGGAGACTGTCATACGCGTAAAACAGCCAGCGCTGGCGCGA
TTTAGCCCCGACATAGCCCCACTGTTCGTCCATTTCCGCGCAGACGATGACGTCACTGCCCGGCTGTATG
CGCGAGGTTACCGACTGCGGCCTGAGTTTTTTAAGTGACGTAAAATCGTGTTGAGGCCAACGCCCATAAT
GCGGGCTGTTGCCCGGCATCCAACGCCATTCATGGCCATATCAATGATTTTCTGGTGCGTACCGGGTTGA
GAAGCGGTGTAAGTGAACTGCAGTTGCCATGTTTTACGGCAGTGAGAGCAGAGATAGCGCTGATGTCCGG
CGGTGCTTTTGCCGTTACGCACCACCCCGTCAGTAGCTGAACAGGAGGGACAGCTGATAGAAACAGAAGC
CACTGGAGCACCTCAAAAACACCATCATACACTAAATCAGTAAGTTGGCAGCATCACCCGTATGTTGTGT
GGAATTGTGAGCGGATAACAATTTCACACAGGAAACAGCTATGACCATGATTACGCCAAGCGCGCGTTTA
AACTCACTAAAGGGAACAAAAGCTGGAGCTGCAAGCTTAATGTAGTCTTATGCAATACTCTTGTAGTCTT
GCAACATGGTAACGATGAGTTAGCAACATGCCTTACAAGGAGAGAAAAAGCACCGTGCATGCCGATTGGT
GGAAGTAAGGTGGTACGATCGTGCCTTATTAGGAAGGCAACAGACGGGTCTGACATGGATTGGACGAACC
ACTGAATTGCCGCATTGCAGAGATATTGTATTTAAGTGCCTAGCTCGATACATAAACGGGTCTCTCTGGT
TAGACCAGATCTGAGCCTGGGAGCTCTCTGGCTAACTAGGGAACCCACTGCTTAAGCCTCAATAAAGCTT
GCCTTGAGTGCTTCAAGTAGTGTGTGCCCGTCTGTTGTGTGACTCTGGTAACTAGAGATCCCTCAGACCC
TTTTAGTCAGTGTGGAAAATCTCTAGCAGTGGCGCCCGAACAGGGACTTGAAAGCGAAAGGGAAACCAGA
GGAGCTCTCTCGACGCAGGACTCGGCTTGCTGAAGCGCGCACGGCAAGAGGCGAGGGGCGGCGACTGGTG
AGTACGCCAAAAATTTTGACTAGCGGAGGCTAGAAGGAGAGAGATGGGTGCGAGAGCGTCAGTATTAAGC
GGGGGAGAATTAGATCGCGATGGGAAAAAATTCGGTTAAGGCCAGGGGGAAAGAAAAAATATAAATTAAA
ACATATAGTATGGGCAAGCAGGGAGCTAGAACGATTCGCAGTTAATCCTGGCCTGTTAGAAACATCAGAA
GGCTGTAGACAAATACTGGGACAGCTACAACCATCCCTTCAGACAGGATCAGAAGAACTTAGATCATTAT
ATAATACAGTAGCAACCCTCTATTGTGTGCATCAAAGGATAGAGATAAAAGACACCAAGGAAGCTTTAGA
CAAGATAGAGGAAGAGCAAAACAAAAGTAAGACCACCGCACAGCAAGCGGCCGCTGATCTTCAGACCTGG
AGGAGGAGATATGAGGGACAATTGGAGAAGTGAATTATATAAATATAAAGTAGTAAAAATTGAACCATTA
GGAGTAGCACCCACCAAGGCAAAGAGAAGAGTGGTGCAGAGAGAAAAAAGAGCAGTGGGAATAGGAGCTT
TGTTCCTTGGGTTCTTGGGAGCAGCAGGAAGCACTATGGGCGCAGCGTCAATGACGCTGACGGTACAGGC
CAGACAATTATTGTCTGGTATAGTGCAGCAGCAGAACAATTTGCTGAGGGCTATTGAGGCGCAACAGCAT
CTGTTGCAACTCACAGTCTGGGGCATCAAGCAGCTCCAGGCAAGAATCCTGGCTGTGGAAAGATACCTAA
AGGATCAACAGCTCCTGGGGATTTGGGGTTGCTCTGGAAAACTCATTTGCACCACTGCTGTGCCTTGGAA
TGCTAGTTGGAGTAATAAATCTCTGGAACAGATTTGGAATCACACGACCTGGATGGAGTGGGACAGAGAA
ATTAACAATTACACAAGCTTAATACACTCCTTAATTGAAGAATCGCAAAACCAGCAAGAAAAGAATGAAC
AAGAATTATTGGAATTAGATAAATGGGCAAGTTTGTGGAATTGGTTTAACATAACAAATTGGCTGTGGTA
TATAAAATTATTCATAATGATAGTAGGAGGCTTGGTAGGTTTAAGAATAGTTTTTGCTGTACTTTCTATA
GTGAATAGAGTTAGGCAGGGATATTCACCATTATCGTTTCAGACCCACCTCCCAACCCCGAGGGGACCCG
ACAGGCCCGAAGGAATAGAAGAAGAAGGTGGAGAGAGAGACAGAGACAGATCCATTCGATTAGTGAACGG
ATCTCGACGGTATCGGTTAACTTTTAAAAGAAAAGGGGGGATTGGGGGGTACAGTGCAGGGGAAAGAATA
GTAGACATAATAGCAACAGACATACAAACTAAAGAATTACAAAAACAAATTACAAAAATTCAAAATTTTA
TCGACCCTGTGGAATGTGTGTCAGTTAGGGTGTGGAAAGTCCCCAGGCTCCCCAGCAGGCAGAAGTATGC
AAAGCATGCATCTCAATTAGTCAGCAACCAGGTGTGGAAAGTCCCCAGGCTCCCCAGCAGGCAGAAGTAT
GCAAAGCATGCATCTCAATTAGTCAGCAACCATAGTCCCGCCCCTAACTCCGCCCATCCCGCCCCTAACT
CCGCCCAGTTCCGCCCATTCTCCGCCCCATGGCTGACTAATTTTTTTTATTTATGCAGAGGCCGAGGCCG
CCTCGGCCTCTGAGCTATTCCAGAAGTAGTGAGGAGGCTTTTTTGGAGGCCTAGGCTTTTGCAAAAAGCT
TACCATGACCGAGTACAAGCCCACGGTGCGCCTCGCCACCCGCGACGACGTCCCCAGGGCCGTACGCACC
CTCGCCGCCGCGTTCGCCGACTACCCCGCCACGCGCCACACCGTCGATCCGGACCGCCACATCGAGCGGG
TCACCGAGCTGCAAGAACTCTTCCTCACGCGCGTCGGGCTCGACATCGGCAAGGTGTGGGTCGCGGACGA
CGGCGCCGCGGTGGCGGTCTGGACCACGCCGGAGAGCGTCGAAGCGGGGGCGGTGTTCGCCGAGATCGGC
CCGCGCATGGCCGAGTTGAGCGGTTCCCGGCTGGCCGCGCAGCAACAGATGGAAGGCCTCCTGGCGCCGC
ACCGGCCCAAGGAGCCCGCGTGGTTCCTGGCCACCGTCGGCGTCTCGCCCGACCACCAGGGCAAGGGTCT
GGGCAGCGCCGTCGTGCTCCCCGGAGTGGAGGCGGCCGAGCGCGCCGGGGTGCCCGCCTTCCTGGAGACC
TCCGCGCCCCGCAACCTCCCCTTCTACGAGCGGCTCGGCTTCACCGTCACCGCCGACGTCGAGGTGCCCG
AAGGACCGCGCACCTGGTGCATGACCCGCAAGCCCGGTGCCTGACGCCCGCCCCACGACCCGCAGCGCCC
GACCGAAAGGAGCGCACGACCCCATGCATCGATCACGAGACTAGCCTCGAGAAGCTTGATATCGAATTCC
AC
