>Addgene plasmid #46825 | psd44-G12QL | addgene partial sequence | sequence record 67802 | WPRE-R 5'-CATAGCGTAAAAGGAGCAACA-3'
CAATTTTGTAATCCAGAGGTTGATTGTCGACTGTACAGGCCGGCCCCCGGGTGATCAGCTAGCGCTACCG
GACTCAGATCTCGAGTCACTGCAGCATGATGTCCTTCAGGTTCTCCTGCAGGATGGTGTCTTTCACAGCA
TGGAACACGAAGCGGACGTTCTCGGTGTCGATGGCGGTGGTGAAGTGGTGGAAGAGTGGCTTGCTGCGGT
TCCGTCTCTTCCTGTCGAAGCACTGGACCAGGTAGCGCTGGACGTCCTCCAGCCTGTGCGGGTCGCCCCT
GAAGTCCGGGAAGTGCTTCTTGATGCTCACGGTCTTCACCTTCTCCACCAGGAGGTCCATCTTGTTGAGG
AAGAGAATGATGGAGACGTTGAAGAAGAGCTTGTTGTTGACGATGGTCTCGAAGATGTTCATGGACTCCA
CCAGCCGGTTGGTGCGCCTGTCCTCCATGAGGACCTGGTCGTACTCGCTGGAGGAGACCATGAACAGGAT
GGACGTGATCCCGTCGAAGCACTGGAACCACTTCTGGCGCTGGGACCGCAGGCCGCCCACATCCACCATC
TTAAAGGGGATCTTCTTAATAACGAAGTCATGCTCCACAATTCCCTTGGTGGCTTTCCTAGCCAGCAGGA
TATCTTGCTTACTAGGAAAGTAATTCAGCTGGCCGATCCGGTCCAAGTTGTCCAGGAAGTACTTCACCGA
CTCCCCCAGCTGAAACTCGCTTCTCCGGCTGAAAGCCTCCCTGATGCCAGAATCCCTCCAGAGTGCGCTC
AGGGCCGGGACGTACAGCTGGAANGTGGCCGGCTCCACAGGCAGCCCCGCCTTGTTCTCGAANGCCATCA
GGAACATCCCATGCTTCTCATT
